>Addgene plasmid #128687 | His-TEV-GB1 Ile6Met | addgene full sequence | sequence record 253023 | Addgene NGS Result
CTCATGACCAAAATCCCTTAACGTGAGTTACGCGCGCGTCGTTCCACTGAGCGTCAGACCCCGTAGAAAA
GATCAAAGGATCTTCTTGAGATCCTTTTTTTCTGCGCGTAATCTGCTGCTTGCAAACAAAAAAACCACCG
CTACCAGCGGTGGTTTGTTTGCCGGATCAAGAGCTACCAACTCTTTTTCCGAAGGTAACTGGCTTCAGCA
GAGCGCAGATACCAAATACTGTTCTTCTAGTGTAGCCGTAGTTAGCCCACCACTTCAAGAACTCTGTAGC
ACCGCCTACATACCTCGCTCTGCTAATCCTGTTACCAGTGGCTGCTGCCAGTGGCGATAAGTCGTGTCTT
ACCGGGTTGGACTCAAGACGATAGTTACCGGATAAGGCGCAGCGGTCGGGCTGAACGGGGGGTTCGTGCA
CACAGCCCAGCTTGGAGCGAACGACCTACACCGAACTGAGATACCTACAGCGTGAGCTATGAGAAAGCGC
CACGCTTCCCGAAGGGAGAAAGGCGGACAGGTATCCGGTAAGCGGCAGGGTCGGAACAGGAGAGCGCACG
AGGGAGCTTCCAGGGGGAAACGCCTGGTATCTTTATAGTCCTGTCGGGTTTCGCCACCTCTGACTTGAGC
GTCGATTTTTGTGATGCTCGTCAGGGGGGCGGAGCCTATGGAAAAACGCCAGCAACGCGGCCTTTTTACG
GTTCCTGGCCTTTTGCTGGCCTTTTGCTCACATGTTCTTTCCTGCGTTATCCCCTGATTCTGTGGATAAC
CGTATTACCGCCTTTGAGTGAGCTGATACCGCTCGCCGCAGCCGAACGACCGAGCGCAGCGAGTCAGTGA
GCGAGGAAGCGGAAGGCGAGAGTAGGGAACTGCCAGGCATCAAACTAAGCAGAAGGCCCCTGACGGATGG
CCTTTTTGCGTTTCTACAAACTCTTTCTGTGTTGTAAAACGACGGCCAGTCTTAAGCTCGGGCCCCCTGG
GCGGTTCTGATAACGAGTAATCGTTAATCCGCAAATAACGTAAAAACCCGCTTCGGCGGGTTTTTTTATG
GGGGGAGTTTAGGGAAAGAGCATTTGTCAGAATATTTAAGGGCGCCTGTCACTTTGCTTGATATATGAGA
ATTATTTAACCTTATAAATGAGAAAAAAGCAACGCACTTTAAATAAGATACGTTGCTTTTTCGATTGATG
AACACCTATAATTAAACTATTCATCTATTATTTATGATTTTTTGTATATACAATATTTCTAGTTTGTTAA
AGAGAATTAAGAAAATAAATCTCGAAAATAATAAAGGGAAAATCAGTTTTTGATATCAAAATTATACATG
TCAACGATAATACAAAATATAATACAAACTATAAGATGTTATCAGTATTTATTATCATTTAGAATAAATT
TTGTGTCGCCCTTCCGCGAAATTAATACGACTCACTATAGGGGAATTGTGAGCGGATAACAATTCCCCTC
TAGAAATAATTTTGTTTAACTTTTAGGAGGTAAAACATATGAGCCATCACCACCACCACCACGACTACGA
CATTCCGACGACGGAGAACTTGTATTTCCAGGGTCAGTACAAACTGATGCTGAATGGCAAGACCCTGAAG
GGTGAAACCACCACCGAAGCGGTCGATGCAGCGACGGCTGAAAAAGTTTTCAAGCAATATGCGAACGATA
ATGGTGTTGACGGCGAGTGGACTTACGATGACGCCACGAAAACCTTTACCGTGACCGAGTAACTCGAGCC
CCCTAGCATAACCCCTTGGGGCCTCTAAACGGGTCTTGAGGGGTTTTTTGCCCCTGAGACGCGTCAATCG
AGTTCGTACCTAAGGGCGACACCCCATAATTAGCCCGGGCGAAAGGCCCAGTCTTTCGACTGAGCCTTTC
GTTTTATTTGATGCCTGGCAGTTCCCTACTCTCGCATGGGGAGTCCCCACACTACCATCGGCGCTACGGC
GTTTCACTTCTGAGTTCGGCATGGGGTCAGGTGGGACCACCGCGCTACTGCCGCCAGGCAAACAAGGGGT
GTTATGAGCCATATTCAGGTATAAATGGGCTCGCGATAATGTTCAGAATTGGTTAATTGGTTGTAACACT
GACCCCTATTTGTTTATTTTTCTAAATACATTCAAATATGTATCCGCTCATGAGACAATAACCCTGATAA
ATGCTTCAATAATATTGAAAAAGGAAGAATATGAGTATTCAACATTTCCGTGTCGCCCTTATTCCCTTTT
TTGCGGCATTTTGCCTTCCTGTTTTTGCTCACCCAGAAACGCTGGTGAAAGTAAAAGATGCTGAAGATCA
GTTGGGTGCACGAGTGGGTTACATCGAACTGGATCTCAACAGCGGTAAGATCCTTGAGAGTTTTCGCCCC
GAAGAACGTTTTCCAATGATGAGCACTTTTAAAGTTCTGCTATGTGGCGCGGTATTATCCCGTATTGACG
CCGGGCAAGAGCAACTCGGTCGCCGCATACACTATTCTCAGAATGACTTGGTTGAGTACTCACCAGTCAC
AGAAAAGCATCTTACGGATGGCATGACAGTAAGAGAATTATGCAGTGCTGCCATAACCATGAGTGATAAC
ACTGCGGCCAACTTACTTCTGACAACGATCGGAGGACCGAAGGAGCTAACCGCTTTTTTGCACAACATGG
GGGATCATGTAACTCGCCTTGATCGTTGGGAACCGGAGCTGAATGAAGCCATACCAAACGACGAGCGTGA
CACCACGATGCCTGTAGCGATGGCAACAACGTTGCGCAAACTATTAACTGGCGAACTACTTACTCTAGCT
TCCCGGCAACAATTAATAGACTGGATGGAGGCGGATAAAGTTGCAGGACCACTTCTGCGCTCGGCCCTTC
CGGCTGGCTGGTTTATTGCTGATAAATCCGGAGCCGGTGAGCGTGGTTCTCGCGGTATCATCGCAGCGCT
GGGGCCAGATGGTAAGCCCTCCCGTATCGTAGTTATCTACACGACGGGGAGTCAGGCAACTATGGATGAA
CGAAATAGACAGATCGCTGAGATAGGTGCCTCACTGATTAAGCATTGGTAAGCGGCGCGCCATCGAATGG
CGCAAAACCTTTCGCGGTATGGCATGATAGCGCCCGGAAGAGAGTCAATTCAGGGTGGTGAATATGAAAC
CAGTAACGTTATACGATGTCGCAGAGTATGCCGGTGTCTCTTATCAGACCGTTTCCCGCGTGGTGAACCA
GGCCAGCCACGTTTCTGCGAAAACGCGGGAAAAAGTGGAAGCGGCGATGGCGGAGCTGAATTACATTCCC
AACCGCGTGGCACAACAACTGGCGGGCAAACAGTCGTTGCTGATTGGCGTTGCCACCTCCAGTCTGGCCC
TGCACGCGCCGTCGCAAATTGTCGCGGCGATTAAATCTCGCGCCGATCAACTGGGTGCCAGCGTGGTGGT
GTCGATGGTAGAACGAAGCGGCGTCGAAGCCTGTAAAGCGGCGGTGCACAATCTTCTCGCGCAACGCGTC
AGTGGGCTGATCATTAACTATCCGCTGGATGACCAGGATGCCATTGCTGTGGAAGCTGCCTGCACTAATG
TTCCGGCGTTATTTCTTGATGTCTCTGACCAGACACCCATCAACAGTATTATTTTCTCCCATGAGGACGG
TACGCGACTGGGCGTGGAGCATCTGGTCGCATTGGGTCACCAGCAAATCGCGCTGTTAGCGGGCCCATTA
AGTTCTGTCTCGGCGCGTCTGCGTCTGGCTGGCTGGCATAAATATCTCACTCGCAATCAAATTCAGCCGA
TAGCGGAACGGGAAGGCGACTGGAGTGCCATGTCCGGTTTTCAACAAACCATGCAAATGCTGAATGAGGG
CATCGTTCCCACTGCGATGCTGGTTGCCAACGATCAGATGGCGCTGGGCGCAATGCGCGCCATTACCGAG
TCCGGGCTGCGCGTTGGTGCGGATATCTCGGTAGTGGGATACGACGATACCGAAGATAGCTCATGTTATA
TCCCGCCGTTAACCACCATCAAACAGGATTTTCGCCTGCTGGGGCAAACCAGCGTGGACCGCTTGCTGCA
ACTCTCTCAGGGCCAGGCGGTGAAGGGCAATCAGCTGTTGCCAGTCTCACTGGTGAAAAGAAAAACCACC
CTGGCGCCCAATACGCAAACCGCCTCTCCCCGCGCGTTGGCCGATTCATTAATGCAGCTGGCACGACAGG
TTTCCCGACTGGAAAGCGGGCAGTGA
Features (pLannotate 1.2.2; 14 found; start..end, strand, type, name):
     86..674     +  rep_origin     ori: high-copy-number ColE1/pMB1/pBR322/pUC origin of replication
    899..916     +  terminator     rrnB T2 terminator (fragment): transcription terminator T2 from the E. coli rrnB gene
    941..960     -  CDS            lacZα (fragment): LacZα fragment of β-galactosidase; lacZ fragment
   1423..1441    +  promoter       T7 promoter: promoter for bacteriophage T7 RNA polymerase
   1442..1466    +  protein_bind   lac operator: The lac repressor binds to the lac operator to inhibit transcription in E. coli. This inhibition can be relieved by adding lactose or isopropyl-β-D-thiogalactopyranoside (IPTG). lac repressor encoded by lacI
   1578..1739    +  CDS            spg (fragment): SPG1_STRSG - Experimental evidence at protein level: Swiss-Prot protein existence level 1. Binds to the constant Fc region of IgG with high affinity. From Streptococcus sp. group G.
   1753..1800    +  terminator     T7 terminator: transcription terminator for bacteriophage T7 RNA polymerase
   1860..1900    -  terminator     rrnB T1 terminator (fragment): transcription terminator T1 from the E. coli rrnB gene
   1902..2017    -  ncRNA          5S rRNA: Accession: RF00001 - 5S ribosomal RNA
   2048..2072    +  CDS            KanR (fragment): aminoglycoside phosphotransferase; aph(3')-Ia; confers resistance to kanamycin
   2102..2198    +  promoter       AmpR promoter (fragment): bla
   2201..3061    +  CDS            AmpR: β-lactamase; bla; confers resistance to ampicillin, carbenicillin, and related antibiotics
   3070..3143    +  promoter       lacI promoter (fragment): lacI
   3144..4223    +  CDS            lacI: LACI_ECOLI - Experimental evidence at protein level: Swiss-Prot protein existence level 1. Repressor of the lactose operon. Binds allolactose as an inducer. From Escherichia coli (strain K12).
