[The description below was written by a language model from this plasmid's Addgene catalogue record and pLannotate feature annotations shown in this document.]
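Description:
His-TEV-GB1 Ile6Met is a 4,226 bp bacterial expression plasmid built on the pJexpress414 backbone, a commercially derived T7 vector. It replicates in E. coli from a high-copy ColE1/pUC-type origin and is selected with ampicillin through a full-length β-lactamase gene driven by its own promoter. The backbone also carries a complete lacI gene with its promoter. This supplies the lac repressor that acts on the lac operator placed immediately downstream of the T7 promoter. Expression therefore requires T7 RNA polymerase from the host and is held off until an inducer such as IPTG relieves repression. A T7 terminator closes the expression cassette, and rrnB terminator fragments with an adjacent 5S rRNA segment help insulate it from surrounding transcription. The short lacZα and KanR matches in the annotation are only small fragments and are unlikely to be functional.

The insert is a roughly 250 bp segment from spg, the immunoglobulin G-binding protein G of group G Streptococcus, encoding the small B1 domain (GB1) with isoleucine 6 replaced by methionine. An N-terminal His tag is recorded for affinity purification. The plasmid name indicates a TEV protease site between the tag and GB1, which would allow tag removal, although neither the tag nor the site is annotated separately in the feature table. The associated publication concerns selenium-77 NMR of selenomethionine in proteins. This suggests that the engineered methionine serves as a position for selenomethionine incorporation to probe the local protein environment, though the catalogue purpose states only that the plasmid expresses the mutant.
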