Addgene plasmid #128687: His-TEV-GB1 Ile6Met
Purpose: Expresses GB1 Ile6Met mutant
Depositing lab: Sharon Rozovsky. Depositing organization: University of Delaware. Publication: (77)Se NMR Probes the Protein Environment of Selenomethionine. Chen Q, Xu S, Lu X, Boeri MV, Pepelyayeva Y, Diaz EL, Soni SD, Allaire M, Forstner MB, Bahnson BJ, Rozovsky S. J Phys Chem B. 2020 Jan 30;124(4):601-616. doi: 10.1021/acs.jpcb.9b07466. Epub 2020 Jan 7. PubMed 31846581.
Backbone
  Vector backbone: pJexpress414
  Backbone size w/o insert (bp): 3973
  Total vector size (bp): 4226
  Vector type: Bacterial Expression
Growth in bacteria
  Bacterial resistance: Ampicillin, 100 μg/mL
  Growth temperature: 37°C
  Growth strain: DH5alpha
  Copy number: High Copy
Gene/Insert
  Gene/Insert name: spg
  Species: Streptococcus sp. group G
  Insert size (bp): 253
  Promoter: T7
  Tag / fusion protein: His (N terminal on insert)
  Cloning method: Unknown
  Sequencing primers: 5′ T7
Resource information
  A portion of this plasmid was derived from a plasmid made by: DNA 2.0
Terms and licenses: Academic/Nonprofit Terms; Industry Terms
How to cite: His-TEV-GB1 Ile6Met was a gift from Sharon Rozovsky (Addgene plasmid # 128687 ; http://n2t.net/addgene:128687 ; RRID:Addgene_128687)
