>Addgene plasmid #128687 | His-TEV-GB1 Ile6Met | depositor partial sequence | sequence record 246770 | protein of interest
ATGAGCCATCACCACCACCACCACGACTACGACATTCCGACGACGGAGAACTTGTATTTCCAGGGTCAGT
ACAAACTGATGCTGAATGGCAAGACCCTGAAGGGTGAAACCACCACCGAAGCGGTCGATGCAGCGACGGC
TGAAAAAGTTTTCAAGCAATATGCGAACGATAATGGTGTTGACGGCGAGTGGACTTACGATGACGCCACG
AAAACCTTTACCGTGACCGAGTAA
